>Addgene plasmid #120548 | EF1a-3NLS-Sox2TALE-GCN4 | addgene full sequence | sequence record 241077 | Addgene NGS Result
TCACGAGACTAGCCTCGATAGCCCGGGCTCGACCATATGATAAGCTTTGCAAAGATGGATAAAGTTTTAA
ACAGAGAGGAATCTTTGCAGCTAATGGACCTTCTAGGTCTTGAAAGGAGTGGGAATTGGCTCCGGTGCCC
GTCAGTGGGCAGAGCGCACATCGCCCACAGTCCCCGAGAAGTTGGGGGGAGGGGTCGGCAATTGAACCGG
TGCCTAGAGAAGGTGGCGCGGGGTAAACTGGGAAAGTGATGTCGTGTACTGGCTCCGCCTTTTTCCCGAG
GGTGGGGGAGAACCGTATATAAGTGCAGTAGTCGCCGTGAACGTTCTTTTTCGCAACGGGTTTGCCGCCA
GAACACAGGTAAGTGCCGTGTGTGGTTCCCGCGGGCCTGGCCTCTTTACGGGTTATGGCCCTTGCGTGCC
TTGAATTACTTCCACCTGGCTGCAGTACGTGATTCTTGATCCCGAGCTTCGGGTTGGAAGTGGGTGGGAG
AGTTCGAGGCCTTGCGCTTAAGGAGCCCCTTCGCCTCGTGCTTGAGTYGAGGCCTGGCCTGGGCGCTGGG
GCCGCCGCGTGCGAATCTGGTGGCACCTTCGCGCCTGTCTCGCTGCTTTCGATAAGTCTCTAGCCATTTA
AAATTTTTGATGACCTGCTGCGACGCTTTTTTTCTGGCAAGATAGTCTTGTAAATGCGGGCCAAGATCTG
CACACTGGTATTTCGGTTTTTGGGGCCGCGGGCGGCGACGGGGCCCGTGCGTCCCAGCGCACATGTTCGG
CGAGGCGGGGCCTGCGAGCGCGGCCACCGAGAATCGGACGGGGGGAGTCTCAAGCTGGCCGGCCTGCCCT
GGTGCCYGGCCTCGCGCCGCCGTGTATCGCCCCGCCCTGGGCGGCAAGGCTGGCCCGGTCGGCACCAGTT
GCGTGAGCGGAAAGATGGCCGCTTCCCGGCCCTGCTGCAGGGAGCTCAAAATGGAGGACGCGGCGCTCGG
GAGAGCGGGCGGGTGAGTCACCCACACAAAGGAAAAGGGCCTTTCCGTCCTCAGCCGTCGCTTCATGTGA
CTCCACGGAGTACCGGGCGCCGTCCAGGCACCTCGATTAGTTCTCGAGCTTTTGGAGTACGTCGTCTTTA
GGTTGGGGGGAGGGGTTTTATGCGATGGAGTTTCCCCACACTGAGTGGGTGGAGACTGAAGTTAGGCCAG
CTTGGCACTTGATGTAATTCTCCTTTCTAGAGCCACCATGGGTGGCGCGCCTCCAAAAAAGAAGAGAAAG
GTAGATCCAAAAAAGAAGAGAAAGGTAGATCCAAAAAAGAAGAGAAAGGTAGRWYYAAAAAAGAAGAGAA
AGGTAGGATTAATTAATGGAAGTGGAAGTGGAAGTGGAGGTACCATGTCGCGGACCCGGCTCCCTTCCCC
ACCCGCACCCAGCCCAGCGTTTTCGGCCGACTCGTTCTCAGACCTGCTTAGGCAGTTCGACCCCTCACTG
TTTAACACATCGTTGTTCGACTCCCTTCCTCCGTTTGGGGCGCACCATACGGAGGCGGCCACCGGGGAGT
GGGATGAGGTGCAGTCGGGATTGAGAGCTGCGGATGCACCACCCCCAACCATGCGGGTGGCCGTCACCGC
TGCCCGACCGCCGAGGGCGAAGCCCGCACCAAGGCGGAGGGCAGCGCAACCGTCCGACGCAAGCCCCGCA
GCGCAAGTAGATTTGAGAACTTTGGGATATTCACAGCAGCAGCAGGAAAAGATCAAGCCCAAAGTGAGGT
CGACAGTCGCGCAGCATCACGAAGCGCTGGTGGGTCATGGGTTTACACATGCCCACATCGTAGCCTTGTC
GCAGCACCCTGCAGCCCTTGGCACGGTCGCCGTCAAGTACCAGGACATGATTGCGGCGTTGCCGGAAGCC
ACACATGAGGCGATCGTCGGTGTGGGGAAACAGTGGAGCGGAGCCCGAGCGCTTGAGGCCCTGTTGACGG
TCGCGGGAGAGCTGAGAGGGCCTCCCCTTCAGCKGGACMCGGGCCAGTTGCTGAAGMTCGCGAAGCGGGG
WGKRKTCAMSGCNGGTCGAGGGGGGGCACGCGCGGSGSMRWGSSCYSACGGGGGCACCCCTCAACCHGVC
CCCAGAGCAGGTCGTGGCCATTGCCTCGAATGGAGGGGGCAAACAGGCGTTGGAAACCGTACAACGATTG
CTGCCGGTGCTGTGCCAAGCGCACGGACTCACCCCAGAGCAGGTCGTGGCCATTGCCTCGAATGGAGGGG
GCAAACAGGCGTTGGAAACCGTACAACGATTGCTGCCGGTGCTGTGCCAAGCGCACGGCCTCACCCCAGA
GCAGGTCGTGGCAATCGCCTCCAACATTGGCGGGAAACAGGCACTCGAGACTGTCCAGCGCCTGCTTCCC
GTGCTGTGCCAAGCGCACGGATTAACCCCAGAGCAGGTCGTGGCCATTGCCTCGAATGGAGGGGGCAAAC
AGGCGTTGGAAACCGTACAACGATTGCTGCCGGTGCTGTGCCAAGCGCACGGCTTAACCCCAGAGCAGGT
CGTGGCCATTGCCTCGAATGGAGGGGGCAAACAGGCGTTGGAAACCGTACAACGATTGCTGCCGGTGCTG
TGCCAAGCGCACGGACTTACCCCAGAGCAGGTCGTGGCGATCGCAAGCCACGACGGAGGAAAGCAAGCCT
TGGAAACAGTACAGAGGCTGTTGCCTGTGCTGTGCCAAGCGCACGGCCTTACCCCAGAGCAGGTCGTGGC
GATCGCAAGCCACGACGGAGGAAAGCAAGCCTTGGAAACAGTACAGAGGCTGTTGCCTGTGCTGTGCCAA
GCGCACGGACTAACCCCAGAGCAGGTCGTGGCGATCGCAAGCCACGACGGAGGAAAGCAAGCCTTGGAAA
CAGTACAGAGGCTGTTGCCTGTGCTGTGCCAAGCGCACGGGCTCACCCCAGAGCAGGTCGTGGCCATTGC
CTCGAATGGAGGGGGCAAACAGGCGTTGGAAACCGTACAACGATTGCTGCCGGTGCTGTGCCAAGCGCAC
GGGCTAACCCCAGAGCAGGTCGTGGCAATCGCGAGCAATAACGGCGGAAAACAGGCTTTGGAAACGGTGC
AGAGGCTCCTTCCAGTGCTGTGCCAAGCGCACGGCCTAACCCCAGAGCAGGTCGTGGCAATCGCCTCCAA
CATTGGCGGGAAACAGGCACTCGAGACTGTCCAGCGCCTGCTTCCCGTGCTGTGCCAAGCGCACGGGTTA
ACCCCAGAGCAGGTCGTGGCGATCGCAAGCCACGACGGAGGAAAGCAAGCCTTGGAAACAGTACAGAGGC
TGTTGCCTGTGCTGTGCCAAGCGCACGGACTCACGCCTGAGCAGGTAGTGGCTATTGCATCCAATATCGG
GGGCAGACCCGCACTGGAGTCAATCGTGGCCCAGCTTTCGAGGCCGGACCCCGCGCTGGCCGCACTCACT
AATGATCATCTTGTAGCGCTGGCCTGCCTCGGCGGACGACCCGCCTTGGATGCGGTGAAGAAGGGGCTCC
CGCACGCGCCTGCATTGATTAAGCGGACCAACAGAAGGATTCCCGAGAGGACATCACATCGAGTGGCAGA
TCACGCGCAAGTGGTCCGCGTGCTCGGATTCTTCCAGTGTCACTCCCACCCCGCACAAGCGTTCGATGAC
GCCATGACTCAATTTGGTATGTCGAGACACGGACTGCTGCAGCTCTTTCGTAGAGTCGGTGTCACAGAAC
TCGAGGCCCGCTCGGGCACACTGCCTCCCGCCTCCCAGCGGTGGGACAGGATTCTCCAAGCGAGCGGTAT
GAAACGCGCGAAGCCTTCACCTACGTCAACTCAGACACCTGACCAGGCGAGCCTTCATGCGTTCGCAGAC
TCGCTGGAGAGGGATTTGGACGCGCCCTCGCCCATGCATGAAGGGGACCAAACTCGCGCGTCAGCTGGAT
CCGCCATCATACACGCGGCCGCAACAAGCGGTCCGGAAGAACTTTTGAGCAAGAATTATCATCTTGAGAA
CGAAGTGGCTCGTCTTAAGAAAGGTTCTGGCAGTGGAGAAGAACTGCTTTCAAAGAATTACCACCTGGAA
AATGAGGTAGCTAGACTGAAAAAGGGGAGCGGAAGTGGGGAGGAGTTGCTTAGCAAAAATTATCATTTGG
AGAACGAAGTAGCACGACTAAAGAAAGGGTCCGGATCGGGTGAGGAGTTACTCTCGAAAAATTATCATCT
CGAAAACGAAGTGGCTCGGCTAAAAAAGGGCAGTGGTTCTGGAGAAGAGCTATTATCTAAAAACTACCAC
CTCGAAAATGAGGTGGCACGCTTAAAAAAGGGAAGTGGCAGTGGTGAAGAGCTACTATCCAAGAATTATC
ATCTTGAGAACGAGGTAGCGCGTTTGAAGAAGGGTTCCGGCTCAGGAGAGGAACTGCTCTCGAAGAACTA
TCATCTTGAAAATGAGGTCGCTCGATTAAAAAAGGGATCGGGCAGTGGTGAGGAACTACTTTCAAAGAAT
TACCACCTCGAAAACGAAGTAGCTCGATTAAAGAAAGGTTCAGGGTCGGGTGAAGAATTACTGAGTAAAA
ATTATCATCTGGAAAATGAGGTAGCGAGACTAAAAAAGGGGAGTGGTTCTGGCGAGGAATTGCTATCGAA
AAATTATCATCTTGAGAACGAAGTTGCTAGGCTCAAAAAGGGCTCAGGCTCAGGCTGAGTTTAAACATCG
CCTGCAGGGGAAGTGGAAGTGATATCGGAAGTGGAAGCACTAGTGGAAGTTTCGAAGTCGACTTGTTTAT
TGCAGCTTATAATGGTTACAAATAAAGCAATAGCATCACAAATTTCACAAATAAAGCATTTTTTTCACTG
CATTCTAGTTGTGGTTTGTCCAAACTCATCAATGTATCTTATGTCGACCCTGTGGAATGTGTGTCAGTTA
GGGTGTGGAAAGTCCCCAGGCTCCCCAGCAGGCAGAAGTATGCAAAGCATGCATCTCAATTAGTCAGCAA
CCAGGTGTGGAAAGTCCCCAGGCTCCCCAGCAGGCAGAMCWAWCTCATCAATGTATCTTATCATGTCTGG
CTCTAGCTTCCCGCCCCTAACTCCGCCCATCCCGCCCCTAACTCCGCCCAGTTCCGCCCATTCTCCGCCC
CATGGCTGACTAATTTTTTTTATTTATGCAGAGGCCGAGGCCGCCTCGGCCTCTGAGCTATTCCAGAAGT
AGTGAGGAGGCTTTTTTGGAGGCCTAGGGACKTGCAAAAAGCTTACCATGGCCAAGTTGACCAGTGCCGT
TCCGGTGCTCACCGCGCGCGACGTCGCCGGAGCGGTCGAGTTCTGGACCGACCGGCTCGGGTTCTCCCGG
GACTTCGTGGAGGACGACTTCGCCGGTGTGGTCCGGGACGACGTGACCCTGTTCATCAGCGCGGTCCAGG
ACCAGGTGGTGCCGGACAACACCCTGGCCTGGGTGTGGGTGCGCGGCCTGGACGAGCTGTACGCCGAGTG
GTCGGAGGTCGTGTCCACGAACTTCCGGGACGCCTCCGGGCCGGCCATGACCGAGATCGGCGAGCAGCCG
TGGGGGCGGGAGTTCGCCCTGCGCGACCCGGCCGGCAACTGCGTGCACTTCGTGGCCGAGGAGCAGGACT
GACCGATCGATAAAATAAAAGATTTTATTTAGTCTCCAGAAAAAGGGGGGAATGAAAGACCCCACCTGTA
GGTTTGGCAAGCTCGACAATCAACCTCTGGATTACAAAATTTGTGAAAGATTGACTGGTATTCTTAACTA
TGTTGCTCCTTTTACGCTATGTGGATACGCTGCTTTAATGCCTTTGTATCATGCTATTGCTTCCCGTATG
GCTTTCATTTTCTCCTCCTTGTATAAATCCTGGTTGCTGTCTCTTTATGAGGAGTTGTGGCCCGTTGTCA
GGCAACGTGGCGTGGTGTGCACTGTGTTTGCTGACGCAACCCCCACTGGTTGGGGCATTGCCACCACCTG
TCAGCTCCTTTCCGGGACTTTCGCTTTCCCCCTCCCTATTGCCACGGCGGAACTCATCGCCGCCTGCCTT
GCCCGCTGCTGGACAGGGGCTCGGCTGTTGGGCACTGACAATTCCGTGGTGTTGTCGGGGAAGCTGACGT
CCTTTCCATGGCTGCTCGCCTGTGTTGCCACCTGGATTCTGCGCGGGACGTCCTTCTGCTACGTCCCTTC
GGCCCTCAATCCAGCGGACCTTCCTTCCCGCGGCCTGCTGCCGGCTCTGCGGCCTCTTCCGCGTCTTCGC
CTTCGCCCTCAGACGAGTCGGATCTCCCTTTGGGCCGCCTCCCCGCCTGGAATTCGAGCTCAGTACCTTT
AAGACCAATGACTTACAAGGCAGCTGTAGATCTTAGCCACTTTTTAAAAGAAAAGGGGGGACTGGAAGGG
GCATTGCAGAGATATTGTATTTAAGTGCCTAGCTCGATACATAAACGGGTCTCTCTGGTTAGACCAGATC
TGAGCCTGGGAGCTCTCTGGCTAACTAGGGAACCCACTGCTTAAGCCTCAATAAAGCTTGCCTTGAGTGC
TTCAAGTAGTGTGTGCCCGTCTGTTGTGTGACTCTGGTAACTAGAGATCCCTCAGACCCTTTTAGTCAGT
GTGGAAAATCTCTAGCAGTAGTAGTTCATGTCATCTTATTATTCAGTATTTATAACTTGCAAAGAAATGA
ATATCAGAGAGTGAGAGGAACTTGTTTATTGCAGCTTATAATGGTTACAAATAAAGCAATAGCATCACAA
ATTTCACAAATAAAGCATTTTTTTCACTGCATTCTAGTTGTGGTTTGTCCAAACTCATCAATGTATCTTA
TCATGTCTGGCTCTAGCTATCCCGCCCCTAACTCCGCCCAGTTCCGCCCATTCTCCGCCCCATGGCTGAC
TAATTTTTTTTATTTATGCAGAGGCCGAGGCCGCCTCGGCCTCTGAGCTATTCCAGAAGTAGTGAGGAGG
CTTTTTTGGAGGCCTAGGGACGTACCCAATTCGCCCTATAGTGAGTCGTATTACGCGCGCTCACTGGCCG
TCGTTTTACAACGTCGTGACTGGGAAAACCCTGGCGTTACCCAACTTAATCGCCTTGCAGCACATCCCCC
TTTCGCCAGCTGGCGTAATAGCGAAGAGGCCCGCACCGATCGCCCTTCCCAACAGTTGCGCAGCCTGAAT
GGCGAATGGG
[124 nt withheld, positions 7151-7274]
C
[91 nt withheld, positions 7276-7366]
A
[49 nt withheld, positions 7368-7416]
CCTTTGACGTTGGAGTCCACGTTCTTT
[37 nt withheld, positions 7444-7480]
ACCCTATCTCGGTCTATTCTTTTGATTTATAAGGGATTTTGCCGATTTCGGCCTATTGGTTAAAAAATGA
GCTGATTTAACAAAAATTTAACGCGAATTTTAACAAAATATTAACGCTTACAATTTAGGTGGCACTTTTC
GGGGAAATGTGCGCGGAACCCCTATTTGTTTATTTTTCTAAATACATTCAAATATGTATCCGCTCATGAG
ACAATAACCCTGATAAATGCTTCAATAATATTGAAAAAGGAAGAGTATGAGTATTCAACATTTCCGTGTC
GCCCTTATTCCCTTTTTTGCGGCATTTTGCCTTCCTGTTTTTGCTCACCCAGAAACGCTGGTGAAAGTAA
AAGATGCTGAAGATCAGTTGGGTGCACGAGTGGGTTACATCGAACTGGATCTCAACAGCGGTAAGATCCT
TGAGAGTTTTCGCCCCGAAGAACGTTTTCCAATGATGAGCACTTTTAAAGTTCTGCTATGTGGCGCGGTA
TTATCCCGTATTGACGCCGGGCAAGAGCAACTCGGTCGCCGCATACACTATTCTCAGAATGACTTGGTTG
AGTACTCACCAGTCACAGAAAAGCATCTTACGGATGGCATGACAGTAAGAGAATTATGCAGTGCTGCCAT
AACCATGAGTGATAACACTGCGGCCAACTTACTTCTGACAACGATCGGAGGACCGAAGGAGCTAACCGCT
TTTTTGCACAACATGGGGGATCATGTAACTCGCCTTGATCGTTGGGAACCGGAGCTGAATGAAGCCATAC
CAAACGACGAGCGTGACACCACGATGCCTGTAGCAATGGCAACAACGTTGCGCAAACTATTAACTGGCGA
ACTACTTACTCTAGCTTCCCGGCAACAATTAATAGACTGGATGGAGGCGGATAAAGTTGCAGGACCACTT
CTGCGCTCGGCCCTTCCGGCTGGCTGGTTTATTGCTGATAAATCTGGAGCCGGTGAGCGTGGGTCTCGCG
GTATCATTGCAGCACTGGGGCCAGATGGTAAGCCCTCCCGTATCGTAGTTATCTACACGACGGGGAGTCA
GGCAACTATGGATGAACGAAATAGACAGATCGCTGAGATAGGTGCCTCACTGATTAAGCATTGGTAACTG
TCAGACCAAGTTTACTCATATATACTTTAGATTGATTTAAAACTTCATTTTTAATTTAAAAGGATCTAGG
TGAAGATCCTTTTTGATAATCTCATGACCAAAATCCCTTAACGTGAGTTTTCGTTCCACTGAGCGTCAGA
CCCCGTAGAAAAGATCAAAGGATCTTCTTGAGATCCTTTTTTTCTGCGCGTAATCTGCTGCTTGCAAACA
AAAAAACCACCGCTACCAGCGGTGGTTTGTTTGCCGGATCAAGAGCTACCAACTCTTTTTCCGAAGGTAA
CTGGCTTCAGCAGAGCGCAGATACCAAATACTGTTCTTCTAGTGTAGCCGTAGTTAGGCCACCACTTCAA
GAACTCTGTAGCACCGCCTACATACCTCGCTCTGCTAATCCTGTTACCAGTGGCTGCTGCCAGTGGCGAT
AAGTCGTGTCTTACCGGGTTGGACTCAAGACGATAGTTACCGGATAAGGCGCAGCGGTCGGGCTGAACGG
GGGGTTCGTGCACACAGCCCAGCTTGGAGCGAACGACCTACACCAAACTGAGATACCTACAGCGTGAGCT
ATGAGAAAGCGCCACGCTTCCCGAAGGGAGAAAGGCGGACAGGTATCCGGTAAGCGGCAGGGTCGGAACA
GGAGAGCGCACGAGGGAGCTTCCAGGGGGAAACGCCTGGTATCTTTATAGTCCTGTCGGGTTTCGCCACC
TCTGACTTGAGCGTCGATTTTTGTGATGCTCGTCAGGGGGGCGGAGCCTATGGAAAAACGCCAGCAACGC
GGCCTTTTTACGGTTCCTGGCCTTTTGCTGGCCTTTTGCTCACATGTTCTTTCCTGCGTTATCCCCTGAT
TCTGTGGATAACCGTATTACCGCCTTTGAGTGAGCTGATACCGCTCGCCGCAGCCGAACGACCGAGCGCA
GCGAGTCAGTGAGCGAGGAAGCGGAAGAGCGCCCAATACGCAAACCGCCTCTCCCCGCGCGTTGGCCGAT
TCATTAATGCAGCTGGCACGACAGGTTTCCCGACTGGAAAGCGGGCAGTGAGCGCAACGCAATTAATGTG
AGTTAGCTCACTCATTAGGCACCCCAGGCTTTACACTTTATGCTTCCGGCTCGTATGTTGTGTGGAATTG
TGAGCGGATAACAATTTCACACAGGAAACAGCTATGACCATGATTACGCCAAGCGCGCAATTAACCCTCA
CTAAAGGGAACAAAAGCTGGAGCTGCAAGCTTAATGTAGTCTTATGCAATACTCTTGTAGTCTTGCAACA
TGGTAACGATGAGTTAGCAACATGCCTTACAAGGAGAGAAAAAGCACCGTGCATGCCGATTGGTGGAAGT
AAGGTGGTACGATCGTGCCTTATTAGGAAGGCAACAGACGGGTCTGACATGGATTGGACGAACCACTGAA
TTGCCGCATTGCAGAGATATTGTATTTAAGTGCCTAGCTCGATACATAAACGGGTCTCTCTGGTTAGACC
AGATCTGAGCCTGGGAGCTCTCTGGCTAACTAGGGAACCCACTGCTTAAGCCTCAATAAAGCTTGCCTTG
AGTGCTTCAAGTAGTGTGTGCCCGTCTGTTGTGTGACTCTGGTAACTAGAGATCCCTCAGACCCTTTTAG
TCAGTGTGGAAAATCTCTAGCAGTAGTAGTTCATGTCATCTTATTATTCAGTATTTATAACAGAGGAGCT
CTCTCGACGCAGGACTCGGCTTGCTGAAGCGCGCACGGCAAGAGGCGAGGGGCGGCGACTGGTGAGTACG
CCAAAAATTTTGACTAGCGGAGGCTAGAAGGAGAGAGATGGGTGCGAGAGCGTCAGTATTAAGCGGGGGA
GAATTAGATCGCGATGGGAAAAAATTCGGTTAAGGCCAGGGGGAAAGAAAAAATATAAATTAAAACATAT
AGTATGGGCAAGCAGGGAGCTAGAACGATTCGCAGTTAATCCTGGCCTGTTAGAAACATCAGAAGGCTGT
AGACAAATACTGGGACAGCTACAACCATCCCTTCAGACAGGATCAGAAGAACTTAGATCATTATATAATA
CAGTAGCAACCCTCTATTGTGTGCATCAAAGGATAGAGATAAAAGACACCAAGGAAGCTTTAGACAAGAT
AGAGGAAGAGCAAAACAAAAGTAAGACCACCGCACAGCAAGCGGCCGCTGATCTTCAGACCTGGAGGAGG
AGATATGAGGGACAATTGGAGAAGTGAATTATATAAATATAAAGTAGTAAAAATTGAACCATTAGGAGTA
GCACCCACCAAGGCAAAGAGAAGAGTGGTGCAGAGAGAAAAAAGAGCAGTGGGAATAGGAGCTTTGTTCC
TTGGGTTCTTGGGAGCAGCAGGAAGCACTATGGGCGCAGCGTCAATGACGCTGACGGTACAGGCCAGACA
ATTATTGTCTGGTATAGTGCAGCAGCAGAACAATTTGCTGAGGGCTATTGAGGCGCAACAGCATCTGTTG
CAACTCACAGTCTGGGGCATCAAGCAGCTCCAGGCAAGAATCCTGGCTGTGGAAAGATACCTAAAGGATC
AACAGCTCCTGGGGATTTGGGGTTGCTCTGGAAAACTCATTTGCACCACTGCTGTGCCTTGGAATGCTAG
TTGGAGTAATAAATCTCTGGAACAGATTTGGAATCACACGACCTGGATGGAGTGGGACAGAGAAATTAAC
AATTACACAAGCTTAATACACTCCTTAATTGAAGAATCGCAAAACCAGCAAGAAAAGAATGAACAAGAAT
TATTGGAATTAGATAAATGGGCAAGTTTGTGGAATTGGTTTAACATAACAAATTGGCTGTGGTATATAAA
ATTATTCATAATGATAGTAGGAGGCTTGGTAGGTTTAAGAATAGTTTTTGCTGTACTTTCTATAGTGAAT
AGAGTTAGGCAGGGATATTCACCATTATCGTTTCAGACCCACCTCCCAACCCCGAGGGGACCCGACAGGC
CCGAAGGAATAGAAGAAGAAGGTGGAGAGAGAGACAGAGACAGATCCATTCGATTAGTGAACGGATCTCG
ACGGTATCGGTTAACTTTTAAAAGAAAAGGGGGGATTGGGGGGTACAGTGCAGGGGAAAGAATAGTAGAC
ATAATAGCAACAGACATACAAACTAAAGAATTACAAAAACAAATTACAAAAATTCAAAATTTTATCGAT
Features (pLannotate 1.2.2; 43 found; start..end, strand, type, name):
     55..121     +  CDS            small t antigen (fragment): SV40 (simian virus 40) small t antigen
    128..1215    +  promoter       EF-1α promoter (fragment): strong constitutive promoter for human elongation factor EF-1α
   1243..1263    +  CDS            SV40 NLS: nuclear localization signal of SV40 (simian virus 40) large T antigen
   1267..1287    +  CDS            SV40 NLS: nuclear localization signal of SV40 (simian virus 40) large T antigen
   1291..1311    +  CDS            SV40 NLS: nuclear localization signal of SV40 (simian virus 40) large T antigen
   1317..1335    +  CDS            SV40 NLS (fragment): nuclear localization signal of SV40 (simian virus 40) large T antigen
   1417..2043    +  CDS            avrBs3 (fragment): AVRB3_XANEU - Experimental evidence at protein level: Swiss-Prot protein existence level 1. Avirulence protein. Acts as a transcription factor in C.annuum plants. In susceptible plants lacking the Bs3 resistance gene induces expression of a number of genes, including genes homologous to a family of auxin-induced genes, alpha-expansin genes, pectate lyase, anthocyanidin glucoside rhamnosyl transferase and at least one transcription factor, UPA20. Their expression leads to plant hypertrophy in mesophyll cells, probably mainly mediated by UPA20 (PubMed:17962565). In resistant plants induces the h
   2045..2197    +  CDS            avrXa10 (fragment): AVX10_XANOO - Experimental evidence at protein level: Swiss-Prot protein existence level 1. Avirulence protein. Induces the hypersensitive response (HR)in rice plants carrying the resistance gene Xa10. Activity depends on the presence of the core repeat domains; replacement with repeat domains from other proteins (AvrBs3 of X.euvesicatoria (AC P14727) or AvrXa7 of this organism) does not elicit the HR. Probably acts as a transcription factor in its host plant (rice) to induce plant resistance or disease. From Xanthomonas oryzae pv. oryzae.
   3380..3916    +  CDS            avrBs3 (fragment): AVRB3_XANEU - Experimental evidence at protein level: Swiss-Prot protein existence level 1. Avirulence protein. Acts as a transcription factor in C.annuum plants. In susceptible plants lacking the Bs3 resistance gene induces expression of a number of genes, including genes homologous to a family of auxin-induced genes, alpha-expansin genes, pectate lyase, anthocyanidin glucoside rhamnosyl transferase and at least one transcription factor, UPA20. Their expression leads to plant hypertrophy in mesophyll cells, probably mainly mediated by UPA20 (PubMed:17962565). In resistant plants induces the h
   3956..4012    +  CDS            GCN4_v4: GCN4 peptide optimized to improve solubility while preserving binding to an scFv-GFP fusion protein (Tanenbaum et al., 2014)
   4330..4353    +  CDS            GCN4_v4 (fragment): GCN4 peptide optimized to improve solubility while preserving binding to an scFv-GFP fusion protein (Tanenbaum et al., 2014)
   4622..4644    +  CDS            GCN4_v4 (fragment): GCN4 peptide optimized to improve solubility while preserving binding to an scFv-GFP fusion protein (Tanenbaum et al., 2014)
   4751..4871    +  polyA_signal   SV40 poly(A) signal: SV40 polyadenylation signal
   4902..4973    +  promoter       SV40 promoter (fragment): SV40 enhancer and early promoter
   4974..5008    +  promoter       SV40 promoter (fragment): SV40 enhancer and early promoter
   5014..5040    +  polyA_signal   SV40 poly(A) signal (fragment): SV40 polyadenylation signal
   5069..5204    +  rep_origin     SV40 ori: SV40 origin of replication
   5228..5602    +  CDS            BleoR: antibiotic-binding protein; Sh ble from Streptoalloteichus hindustanus; confers resistance to bleomycin, phleomycin, and Zeocin™
   5651..5683    +  LTR            3' LTR (ΔU3) (fragment): self-inactivating 3' long terminal repeat (LTR) from Moloney murine leukemia virus
   5688..6276    +  misc_feature   WPRE: woodchuck hepatitis virus posttranscriptional regulatory element
   6293..6361    +  CDS            nef (fragment): NEF_HV1Z2 - Experimental evidence at protein level: Swiss-Prot protein existence level 1. Extracellular Nef protein targets CD4(+) T-lymphocytes for apoptosis by interacting with CXCR4 surface receptors. From Human immunodeficiency virus type 1 group M subtype D (isolate Z2/CDC-Z34) (HIV-1).
   6371..6416    +  promoter       RSV promoter (fragment): Rous sarcoma virus enhancer/promoter
   6417..6597    +  LTR            5' LTR (truncated): truncated 5' long terminal repeat (LTR) from HIV-1
   6669..6790    +  polyA_signal   SV40 poly(A) signal: SV40 polyadenylation signal
   6809..6944    +  rep_origin     SV40 ori: SV40 origin of replication
   6965..6983    -  promoter       T7 promoter: promoter for bacteriophage T7 RNA polymerase
   6991..7146    +  CDS            lacZα (fragment): LacZα fragment of β-galactosidase; lacZ fragment
   7151..7579    +  rep_origin     f1 ori (sequence partly withheld): f1 bacteriophage origin of replication; arrow indicates direction of (+) strand synthesis
   7632..7736    +  promoter       AmpR promoter: bla
   7737..8597    +  CDS            AmpR: β-lactamase; bla; confers resistance to ampicillin, carbenicillin, and related antibiotics
   8768..9356    +  rep_origin     ori: high-copy-number ColE1/pMB1/pBR322/pUC origin of replication
   9539..9631    +  CDS            lacI (fragment): lac repressor; lacI; The lac repressor binds to the lac operator to inhibit transcription in E. coli. This inhibition can be relieved by adding lactose or isopropyl-β-D-thiogalactopyranoside (IPTG).
   9644..9665    +  protein_bind   CAP binding site: CAP binding activates transcription in the presence of cAMP. E. coli catabolite activator protein
   9680..9710    +  promoter       lac promoter: promoter for the E. coli lac operon
   9714..9736    +  protein_bind   lac operator (fragment): The lac repressor binds to the lac operator to inhibit transcription in E. coli. This inhibition can be relieved by adding lactose or isopropyl-β-D-thiogalactopyranoside (IPTG). lac repressor encoded by lacI
   9779..9797    +  promoter       T3 promoter: promoter for bacteriophage T3 RNA polymerase
   9825..10051   +  promoter       RSV promoter: Rous sarcoma virus enhancer/promoter
  10052..10232   +  LTR            5' LTR (truncated): truncated 5' long terminal repeat (LTR) from HIV-1
  10279..10404   +  misc_feature   HIV-1 Ψ: packaging signal of human immunodeficiency virus type 1
  10388..10751   +  CDS            HIV-1 gag (fragment): gag protein from human immunodeficiency virus 1; gag
  10897..11130   +  misc_feature   RRE: The Rev response element (RRE) of HIV-1 allows for Rev-dependent mRNA export from the nucleus to the cytoplasm.
  11507..11607   +  CDS            Rev (fragment): human immunodeficiency virus 1 (HIV-1) Rev protein; rev; enhances nuclear export of unspliced and incompletely spliced viral mRNAs
  11626..11743   +  misc_feature   cPPT/CTS: central polypurine tract and central termination sequence of HIV-1
