>Addgene plasmid #120548 | EF1a-3NLS-Sox2TALE-GCN4 | depositor full sequence | sequence record 246030 | EF1a-3NLS-Sox2TALE-GCN4 sequence 11763 bps
CTAGCCCGGGCTCGACCATATGATAAGCTTTGCAAAGATGGATAAAGTTTTAAACAGAGAGGAATCTTTG
CAGCTAATGGACCTTCTAGGTCTTGAAAGGAGTGGGAATTGGCTCCGGTGCCCGTCAGTGGGCAGAGCGC
ACATCGCCCACAGTCCCCGAGAAGTTGGGGGGAGGGGTCGGCAATTGAACCGGTGCCTAGAGAAGGTGGC
GCGGGGTAAACTGGGAAAGTGATGTCGTGTACTGGCTCCGCCTTTTTCCCGAGGGTGGGGGAGAACCGTA
TATAAGTGCAGTAGTCGCCGTGAACGTTCTTTTTCGCAACGGGTTTGCCGCCAGAACACAGGTAAGTGCC
GTGTGTGGTTCCCGCGGGCCTGGCCTCTTTACGGGTTATGGCCCTTGCGTGCCTTGAATTACTTCCACCT
GGCTGCAGTACGTGATTCTTGATCCCGAGCTTCGGGTTGGAAGTGGGTGGGAGAGTTCGAGGCCTTGCGC
TTAAGGAGCCCCTTCGCCTCGTGCTTGAGTTGAGGCCTGGCCTGGGCGCTGGGGCCGCCGCGTGCGAATC
TGGTGGCACCTTCGCGCCTGTCTCGCTGCTTTCGATAAGTCTCTAGCCATTTAAAATTTTTGATGACCTG
CTGCGACGCTTTTTTTCTGGCAAGATAGTCTTGTAAATGCGGGCCAAGATCTGCACACTGGTATTTCGGT
TTTTGGGGCCGCGGGCGGCGACGGGGCCCGTGCGTCCCAGCGCACATGTTCGGCGAGGCGGGGCCTGCGA
GCGCGGCCACCGAGAATCGGACGGGGGTAGTCTCAAGCTGGCCGGCCTGCTCTGGTGCCTGGCCTCGCGC
CGCCGTGTATCGCCCCGCCCTGGGCGGCAAGGCTGGCCCGGTCGGCACCAGTTGCGTGAGCGGAAAGATG
GCCGCTTCCCGGCCCTGCTGCAGGGAGCTCAAAATGGAGGACGCGGCGCTCGGGAGAGCGGGCGGGTGAG
TCACCCACACAAAGGAAAAGGGCCTTTCCGTCCTCAGCCGTCGCTTCATGTGACTCCACGGAGTACCGGG
CGCCGTCCAGGCACCTCGATTAGTTCTCGAGCTTTTGGAGTACGTCGTCTTTAGGTTGGGGGGAGGGGTT
TTATGCGATGGAGTTTCCCCACACTGAGTGGGTGGAGACTGAAGTTAGGCCAGCTTGGCACTTGATGTAA
TTCTCCTTTCTAGAGCCACCATGGGTGGCGCGCCTCCAAAAAAGAAGAGAAAGGTAGATCCAAAAAAGAA
GAGAAAGGTAGATCCAAAAAAGAAGAGAAAGGTAGATCCAAAAAAGAAGAGAAAGGTAGGATTAATTAAT
GGAAGTGGAAGTGGAAGTGGAGGTACCATGTCGCGGACCCGGCTCCCTTCCCCACCCGCACCCAGCCCAG
CGTTTTCGGCCGACTCGTTCTCAGACCTGCTTAGGCAGTTCGACCCCTCACTGTTTAACACATCGTTGTT
CGACTCCCTTCCTCCGTTTGGGGCGCACCATACGGAGGCGGCCACCGGGGAGTGGGATGAGGTGCAGTCG
GGATTGAGAGCTGCGGATGCACCACCCCCAACCATGCGGGTGGCCGTCACCGCTGCCCGACCGCCGAGGG
CGAAGCCCGCACCAAGGCGGAGGGCAGCGCAACCGTCCGACGCAAGCCCCGCAGCGCAAGTAGATTTGAG
AACTTTGGGATATTCACAGCAGCAGCAGGAAAAGATCAAGCCCAAAGTGAGGTCGACAGTCGCGCAGCAT
CACGAAGCGCTGGTGGGTCATGGGTTTACACATGCCCACATCGTAGCCTTGTCGCAGCACCCTGCAGCCC
TTGGCACGGTCGCCGTCAAGTACCAGGACATGATTGCGGCGTTGCCGGAAGCCACACATGAGGCGATCGT
CGGTGTGGGGAAACAGTGGAGCGGAGCCCGAGCGCTTGAGGCCCTGTTGACGGTCGCGGGAGAGCTGAGA
GGGCCTCCCCTTCAGCTGGACACGGGCCAGTTGCTGAAGATCGCGAAGCGGGGAGGAGTCACGGCGGTCG
AGGCGGTGCACGCGTGGCGCAATGCGCTCACGGGAGCACCCCTCAACCTGACCCCAGAGCAGGTCGTGGC
CATTGCCTCGAATGGAGGGGGCAAACAGGCGTTGGAAACCGTACAACGATTGCTGCCGGTGCTGTGCCAA
GCGCACGGACTCACCCCAGAGCAGGTCGTGGCCATTGCCTCGAATGGAGGGGGCAAACAGGCGTTGGAAA
CCGTACAACGATTGCTGCCGGTGCTGTGCCAAGCGCACGGCCTCACCCCAGAGCAGGTCGTGGCAATCGC
CTCCAACATTGGCGGGAAACAGGCACTCGAGACTGTCCAGCGCCTGCTTCCCGTGCTGTGCCAAGCGCAC
GGATTAACCCCAGAGCAGGTCGTGGCCATTGCCTCGAATGGAGGGGGCAAACAGGCGTTGGAAACCGTAC
AACGATTGCTGCCGGTGCTGTGCCAAGCGCACGGCTTAACCCCAGAGCAGGTCGTGGCCATTGCCTCGAA
TGGAGGGGGCAAACAGGCGTTGGAAACCGTACAACGATTGCTGCCGGTGCTGTGCCAAGCGCACGGACTT
ACCCCAGAGCAGGTCGTGGCGATCGCAAGCCACGACGGAGGAAAGCAAGCCTTGGAAACAGTACAGAGGC
TGTTGCCTGTGCTGTGCCAAGCGCACGGCCTTACCCCAGAGCAGGTCGTGGCGATCGCAAGCCACGACGG
AGGAAAGCAAGCCTTGGAAACAGTACAGAGGCTGTTGCCTGTGCTGTGCCAAGCGCACGGACTAACCCCA
GAGCAGGTCGTGGCGATCGCAAGCCACGACGGAGGAAAGCAAGCCTTGGAAACAGTACAGAGGCTGTTGC
CTGTGCTGTGCCAAGCGCACGGGCTCACCCCAGAGCAGGTCGTGGCCATTGCCTCGAATGGAGGGGGCAA
ACAGGCGTTGGAAACCGTACAACGATTGCTGCCGGTGCTGTGCCAAGCGCACGGGCTAACCCCAGAGCAG
GTCGTGGCAATCGCGAGCAATAACGGCGGAAAACAGGCTTTGGAAACGGTGCAGAGGCTCCTTCCAGTGC
TGTGCCAAGCGCACGGCCTAACCCCAGAGCAGGTCGTGGCAATCGCCTCCAACATTGGCGGGAAACAGGC
ACTCGAGACTGTCCAGCGCCTGCTTCCCGTGCTGTGCCAAGCGCACGGGTTAACCCCAGAGCAGGTCGTG
GCGATCGCAAGCCACGACGGAGGAAAGCAAGCCTTGGAAACAGTACAGAGGCTGTTGCCTGTGCTGTGCC
AAGCGCACGGACTCACGCCTGAGCAGGTAGTGGCTATTGCATCCAATATCGGGGGCAGACCCGCACTGGA
GTCAATCGTGGCCCAGCTTTCGAGGCCGGACCCCGCGCTGGCCGCACTCACTAATGATCATCTTGTAGCG
CTGGCCTGCCTCGGCGGACGACCCGCCTTGGATGCGGTGAAGAAGGGGCTCCCGCACGCGCCTGCATTGA
TTAAGCGGACCAACAGAAGGATTCCCGAGAGGACATCACATCGAGTGGCAGATCACGCGCAAGTGGTCCG
CGTGCTCGGATTCTTCCAGTGTCACTCCCACCCCGCACAAGCGTTCGATGACGCCATGACTCAATTTGGT
ATGTCGAGACACGGACTGCTGCAGCTCTTTCGTAGAGTCGGTGTCACAGAACTCGAGGCCCGCTCGGGCA
CACTGCCTCCCGCCTCCCAGCGGTGGGACAGGATTCTCCAAGCGAGCGGTATGAAACGCGCGAAGCCTTC
ACCTACGTCAACTCAGACACCTGACCAGGCGAGCCTTCATGCGTTCGCAGACTCGCTGGAGAGGGATTTG
GACGCGCCCTCGCCCATGCATGAAGGGGACCAAACTCGCGCGTCAGCTGGATCCGCCATCATACACGCGG
CCGCAACAAGCGGTCCGGAAGAACTTTTGAGCAAGAATTATCATCTTGAGAACGAAGTGGCTCGTCTTAA
GAAAGGTTCTGGCAGTGGAGAAGAACTGCTTTCAAAGAATTACCACCTGGAAAATGAGGTAGCTAGACTG
AAAAAGGGGAGCGGAAGTGGGGAGGAGTTGCTGAGCAAAAATTATCATTTGGAGAACGAAGTAGCACGAC
TAAAGAAAGGGTCCGGATCGGGTGAGGAGTTACTCTCGAAAAATTATCATCTCGAAAACGAAGTGGCTCG
GCTAAAAAAGGGCAGTGGTTCTGGAGAAGAGCTATTATCTAAAAACTACCACCTCGAAAATGAGGTGGCA
CGCTTAAAAAAGGGAAGTGGCAGTGGTGAAGAGCTACTATCCAAGAATTATCATCTTGAGAACGAGGTAG
CGCGTTTGAAGAAGGGTTCCGGCTCAGGAGAGGAACTGCTCTCGAAGAACTATCATCTTGAAAATGAGGT
CGCTCGATTAAAAAAGGGATCGGGCAGTGGTGAGGAACTACTTTCAAAGAATTACCACCTCGAAAACGAA
GTAGCTCGATTAAAGAAAGGTTCAGGGTCGGGTGAAGAATTACTGAGTAAAAATTATCATCTGGAAAATG
AGGTAGCGAGACTAAAAAAGGGGAGTGGTTCTGGCGAGGAATTGCTATCGAAAAATTATCATCTTGAGAA
CGAAGTTGCTAGGCTCAAAAAGGGCTCAGGCTCAGGCTGAGTTTAAACATCGCCTGCAGGGGAAGTGGAA
GTGATATCGGAAGTGGAAGCACTAGTGGAAGTTTCGAAGTCGACTTGTTTATTGCAGCTTATAATGGTTA
CAAATAAAGCAATAGCATCACAAATTTCACAAATAAAGCATTTTTTTCACTGCATTCTAGTTGTGGTTTG
TCCAAACTCATCAATGTATCTTATGTCGACCCTGTGGAATGTGTGTCAGTTAGGGTGTGGAAAGTCCCCA
GGCTCCCCAGCAGGCAGAAGTATGCAAAGCATGCATCTCAATTAGTCAGCAACCAGGTGTGGAAAGTCCC
CAGGCTCCCCAGCAGGCAGAAGTATGCAAAGCATGCATCTCAATTAGTCAGCAACCATAGTCCCGCCCCT
AACTCCGCCCATCCCGCCCCTAACTCCGCCCAGTTCCGCCCATTCTCCGCCCCATGGCTGACTAATTTTT
TTTATTTATGCAGAGGCCGAGGCCGCCTCGGCCTCTGAGCTATTCCAGAAGTAGTGAGGAGGCTTTTTTG
GAGGCCTAGGCTTTTGCAAAAAGCTTACCATGGCCAAGTTGACCAGTGCCGTTCCGGTGCTCACCGCGCG
CGACGTCGCCGGAGCGGTCGAGTTCTGGACCGACCGGCTCGGGTTCTCCCGGGACTTCGTGGAGGACGAC
TTCGCCGGTGTGGTCCGGGACGACGTGACCCTGTTCATCAGCGCGGTCCAGGACCAGGTGGTGCCGGACA
ACACCCTGGCCTGGGTGTGGGTGCGCGGCCTGGACGAGCTGTACGCCGAGTGGTCGGAGGTCGTGTCCAC
GAACTTCCGGGACGCCTCCGGGCCGGCCATGACCGAGATCGGCGAGCAGCCGTGGGGGCGGGAGTTCGCC
CTGCGCGACCCGGCCGGCAACTGCGTGCACTTCGTGGCCGAGGAGCAGGACTGACCGATCGATAAAATAA
AAGATTTTATTTAGTCTCCAGAAAAAGGGGGGAATGAAAGACCCCACCTGTAGGTTTGGCAAGCTCGACA
ATCAACCTCTGGATTACAAAATTTGTGAAAGATTGACTGGTATTCTTAACTATGTTGCTCCTTTTACGCT
ATGTGGATACGCTGCTTTAATGCCTTTGTATCATGCTATTGCTTCCCGTATGGCTTTCATTTTCTCCTCC
TTGTATAAATCCTGGTTGCTGTCTCTTTATGAGGAGTTGTGGCCCGTTGTCAGGCAACGTGGCGTGGTGT
GCACTGTGTTTGCTGACGCAACCCCCACTGGTTGGGGCATTGCCACCACCTGTCAGCTCCTTTCCGGGAC
TTTCGCTTTCCCCCTCCCTATTGCCACGGCGGAACTCATCGCCGCCTGCCTTGCCCGCTGCTGGACAGGG
GCTCGGCTGTTGGGCACTGACAATTCCGTGGTGTTGTCGGGGAAGCTGACGTCCTTTCCATGGCTGCTCG
CCTGTGTTGCCACCTGGATTCTGCGCGGGACGTCCTTCTGCTACGTCCCTTCGGCCCTCAATCCAGCGGA
CCTTCCTTCCCGCGGCCTGCTGCCGGCTCTGCGGCCTCTTCCGCGTCTTCGCCTTCGCCCTCAGACGAGT
CGGATCTCCCTTTGGGCCGCCTCCCCGCCTGGAATTCGAGCTCGGAACCTTTAAGACCAATGACTTACAA
GGCAGCTGTAGATCTTAGCCACTTTTTAAAAGAAAAGGGGGGACTGGAAGGGCTAATTCACTCCCAACGA
AGACAAGATCTGCTTTTTGCTTGTACTGGGTCTCTCTGGTTAGACCAGATCTGAGCCTGGGAGCTCTCTG
GCTAACTAGGGAACCCACTGCTTAAGCCTCAATAAAGCTTGCCTTGAGTGCTTCAAGTAGTGTGTGCCCG
TCTGTTGTGTGACTCTGGTAACTAGAGATCCCTCAGACCCTTTTAGTCAGTGTGGAAAATCTCTAGCAGT
AGTAGTTCATGTCATCTTATTATTCAGTATTTATAACTTGCAAAGAAATGAATATCAGAGAGTGAGAGGA
ACTTGTTTATTGCAGCTTATAATGGTTACAAATAAAGCAATAGCATCACAAATTTCACAAATAAAGCATT
TTTTTCACTGCATTCTAGTTGTGGTTTGTCCAAACTCATCAATGTATCTTATCATGTCTGGCTCTAGCTA
TCCCGCCCCTAACTCCGCCCAGTTCCGCCCATTCTCCGCCCCATGGCTGACTAATTTTTTTTATTTATGC
AGAGGCCGAGGCCGCCTCGGCCTCTGAGCTATTCCAGAAGTAGTGAGGAGGCTTTTTTGGAGGCCTAGGC
TTTTGCGTCGAGACGTACCCAATTCGCCCTATAGTGAGTCGTATTACGCGCGCTCACTGGCCGTCGTTTT
ACAACGTCGTGACTGGGAAAACCCTGGCGTTACCCAACTTAATCGCCTTGCAGCACATCCCCCTTTCGCC
AGCTGGCGTAATAGCGAAGAGGCCCGCACCGATCGCCCTTCCCAACAGTTGCGCAGCCTGAATGGCGAAT
GGCGCG
[124 nt withheld, positions 7147-7270]
C
[91 nt withheld, positions 7272-7362]
A
[49 nt withheld, positions 7364-7412]
CCTTTGACGTTGGAGTCCACGTTCTTT
[37 nt withheld, positions 7440-7476]
ACCCTATCTCGGTCTATTCTTTTGATTTATAAGGGATTTTGCCGATTTCGGCCTATTGGTTAAAAAATGA
GCTGATTTAACAAAAATTTAACGCGAATTTTAACAAAATATTAACGTTTACAATTTCCCAGGTGGCACTT
TTCGGGGAAATGTGCGCGGAACCCCTATTTGTTTATTTTTCTAAATACATTCAAATATGTATCCGCTCAT
GAGACAATAACCCTGATAAATGCTTCAATAATATTGAAAAAGGAAGAGTATGAGTATTCAACATTTCCGT
GTCGCCCTTATTCCCTTTTTTGCGGCATTTTGCCTTCCTGTTTTTGCTCACCCAGAAACGCTGGTGAAAG
TAAAAGATGCTGAAGATCAGTTGGGTGCACGAGTGGGTTACATCGAACTGGATCTCAACAGCGGTAAGAT
CCTTGAGAGTTTTCGCCCCGAAGAACGTTTTCCAATGATGAGCACTTTTAAAGTTCTGCTATGTGGCGCG
GTATTATCCCGTATTGACGCCGGGCAAGAGCAACTCGGTCGCCGCATACACTATTCTCAGAATGACTTGG
TTGAGTACTCACCAGTCACAGAAAAGCATCTTACGGATGGCATGACAGTAAGAGAATTATGCAGTGCTGC
CATAACCATGAGTGATAACACTGCGGCCAACTTACTTCTGACAACGATCGGAGGACCGAAGGAGCTAACC
GCTTTTTTGCACAACATGGGGGATCATGTAACTCGCCTTGATCGTTGGGAACCGGAGCTGAATGAAGCCA
TACCAAACGACGAGCGTGACACCACGATGCCTGTAGCAATGGCAACAACGTTGCGCAAACTATTAACTGG
CGAACTACTTACTCTAGCTTCCCGGCAACAATTAATAGACTGGATGGAGGCGGATAAAGTTGCAGGACCA
CTTCTGCGCTCGGCCCTTCCGGCTGGCTGGTTTATTGCTGATAAATCTGGAGCCGGTGAGCGTGGGTCTC
GCGGTATCATTGCAGCACTGGGGCCAGATGGTAAGCCCTCCCGTATCGTAGTTATCTACACGACGGGGAG
TCAGGCAACTATGGATGAACGAAATAGACAGATCGCTGAGATAGGTGCCTCACTGATTAAGCATTGGTAA
CTGTCAGACCAAGTTTACTCATATATACTTTAGATTGATTTAAAACTTCATTTTTAATTTAAAAGGATCT
AGGTGAAGATCCTTTTTGATAATCTCATGACCAAAATCCCTTAACGTGAGTTTTCGTTCCACTGAGCGTC
AGACCCCGTAGAAAAGATCAAAGGATCTTCTTGAGATCCTTTTTTTCTGCGCGTAATCTGCTGCTTGCAA
ACAAAAAAACCACCGCTACCAGCGGTGGTTTGTTTGCCGGATCAAGAGCTACCAACTCTTTTTCCGAAGG
TAACTGGCTTCAGCAGAGCGCAGATACCAAATACTGTCCTTCTAGTGTAGCCGTAGTTAGGCCACCACTT
CAAGAACTCTGTAGCACCGCCTACATACCTCGCTCTGCTAATCCTGTTACCAGTGGCTGCTGCCAGTGGC
GATAAGTCGTGTCTTACCGGGTTGGACTCAAGACGATAGTTACCGGATAAGGCGCAGCGGTCGGGCTGAA
CGGGGGGTTCGTGCACACAGCCCAGCTTGGAGCGAACGACCTACACCGAACTGAGATACCTACAGCGTGA
GCTATGAGAAAGCGCCACGCTTCCCGAAGGGAGAAAGGCGGACAGGTATCCGGTAAGCGGCAGGGTCGGA
ACAGGAGAGCGCACGAGGGAGCTTCCAGGGGGAAACGCCTGGTATCTTTATAGTCCTGTCGGGTTTCGCC
ACCTCTGACTTGAGCGTCGATTTTTGTGATGCTCGTCAGGGGGGCGGAGCCTATGGAAAAACGCCAGCAA
CGCGGCCTTTTTACGGTTCCTGGCCTTTTGCTGGCCTTTTGCTCACATGTTCTTTCCTGCGTTATCCCCT
GATTCTGTGGATAACCGTATTACCGCCTTTGAGTGAGCTGATACCGCTCGCCGCAGCCGAACGACCGAGC
GCAGCGAGTCAGTGAGCGAGGAAGCGGAAGAGCGCCCAATACGCAAACCGCCTCTCCCCGCGCGTTGGCC
GATTCATTAATGCAGCTGGCACGACAGGTTTCCCGACTGGAAAGCGGGCAGTGAGCGCAACGCAATTAAT
GTGAGTTAGCTCACTCATTAGGCACCCCAGGCTTTACACTTTATGCTTCCGGCTCGTATGTTGTGTGGAA
TTGTGAGCGGATAACAATTTCACACAGGAAACAGCTATGACCATGATTACGCCAAGCGCGCAATTAACCC
TCACTAAAGGGAACAAAAGCTGGAGCTGCAAGCTTAATGTAGTCTTATGCAATACTCTTGTAGTCTTGCA
ACATGGTAACGATGAGTTAGCAACATGCCTTACAAGGAGAGAAAAAGCACCGTGCATGCCGATTGGTGGA
AGTAAGGTGGTACGATCGTGCCTTATTAGGAAGGCAACAGACGGGTCTGACATGGATTGGACGAACCACT
GAATTGCCGCATTGCAGAGATATTGTATTTAAGTGCCTAGCTCGATACAATAAACGGGTCTCTCTGGTTA
GACCAGATCTGAGCCTGGGAGCTCTCTGGCTAACTAGGGAACCCACTGCTTAAGCCTCAATAAAGCTTGC
CTTGAGTGCTTCAAGTAGTGTGTGCCCGTCTGTTGTGTGACTCTGGTAACTAGAGATCCCTCAGACCCTT
TTAGTCAGTGTGGAAAATCTCTAGCAGTGGCGCCCGAACAGGGACCTGAAAGCGAAAGGGAAACCAGAGC
TCTCTCGACGCAGGACTCGGCTTGCTGAAGCGCGCACGGCAAGAGGCGAGGGGCGGCGACTGGTGAGTAC
GCCAAAAATTTTGACTAGCGGAGGCTAGAAGGAGAGAGATGGGTGCGAGAGCGTCAGTATTAAGCGGGGG
AGAATTAGATCGCGATGGGAAAAAATTCGGTTAAGGCCAGGGGGAAAGAAAAAATATAAATTAAAACATA
TAGTATGGGCAAGCAGGGAGCTAGAACGATTCGCAGTTAATCCTGGCCTGTTAGAAACATCAGAAGGCTG
TAGACAAATACTGGGACAGCTACAACCATCCCTTCAGACAGGATCAGAAGAACTTAGATCATTATATAAT
ACAGTAGCAACCCTCTATTGTGTGCATCAAAGGATAGAGATAAAAGACACCAAGGAAGCTTTAGACAAGA
TAGAGGAAGAGCAAAACAAAAGTAAGACCACCGCACAGCAAGCGGCCGCTGATCTTCAGACCTGGAGGAG
GAGATATGAGGGACAATTGGAGAAGTGAATTATATAAATATAAAGTAGTAAAAATTGAACCATTAGGAGT
AGCACCCACCAAGGCAAAGAGAAGAGTGGTGCAGAGAGAAAAAAGAGCAGTGGGAATAGGAGCTTTGTTC
CTTGGGTTCTTGGGAGCAGCAGGAAGCACTATGGGCGCAGCCTCAATGACGCTGACGGTACAGGCCAGAC
AATTATTGTCTGGTATAGTGCAGCAGCAGAACAATTTGCTGAGGGCTATTGAGGCGCAACAGCATCTGTT
GCAACTCACAGTCTGGGGCATCAAGCAGCTCCAGGCAAGAATCCTGGCTGTGGAAAGATACCTAAAGGAT
CAACAGCTCCTGGGGATTTGGGGTTGCTCTGGAAAACTCATTTGCACCACTGCTGTGCCTTGGAATGCTA
GTTGGAGTAATAAATCTCTGGAACAGATTTGGAATCACACGACCTGGATGGAGTGGGACAGAGAAATTAA
CAATTACACAAGCTTAATACACTCCTTAATTGAAGAATCGCAAAACCAGCAAGAAAAGAATGAACAAGAA
TTATTGGAATTAGATAAATGGGCAAGTTTGTGGAATTGGTTTAACATAACAAATTGGCTGTGGTATATAA
AATTATTCATAATGATAGTAGGAGGCTTGGTAGGTTTAAGAATAGTTTTTGCTGTACTTTCTATAGTGAA
TAGAGTTAGGCAGGGATATTCACCATTATCGTTTCAGACCCACCTCCCAACCCCGAGGGGACCCGACAGG
CCCGAAGGAATAGAAGAAGAAGGTGGAGAGAGAGACAGAGACAGATCCATTCGATTAGTGAACGGATCTC
GACGGTATCGGTTAACTTTTAAAAGAAAAGGGGGGATTGGGGGGTACAGTGCAGGGGAAAGAATAGTAGA
CATAATAGCAACAGACATACAAACTAAAGAATTACAAAAACAAATTACAAAAATTCAAAATTTTATCGAT
CACGAGACTAGCCTCGA
Features (pLannotate 1.2.2; 37 found; start..end, strand, type, name):
     38..104     +  CDS            small t antigen (fragment): SV40 (simian virus 40) small t antigen
    111..1198    +  promoter       EF-1α promoter (fragment): strong constitutive promoter for human elongation factor EF-1α
   1226..1246    +  CDS            SV40 NLS: nuclear localization signal of SV40 (simian virus 40) large T antigen
   1250..1270    +  CDS            SV40 NLS: nuclear localization signal of SV40 (simian virus 40) large T antigen
   1274..1294    +  CDS            SV40 NLS: nuclear localization signal of SV40 (simian virus 40) large T antigen
   1298..1318    +  CDS            SV40 NLS: nuclear localization signal of SV40 (simian virus 40) large T antigen
   1400..3898    +  CDS            avrXa10 (fragment): AVX10_XANOO - Experimental evidence at protein level: Swiss-Prot protein existence level 1. Avirulence protein. Induces the hypersensitive response (HR)in rice plants carrying the resistance gene Xa10. Activity depends on the presence of the core repeat domains; replacement with repeat domains from other proteins (AvrBs3 of X.euvesicatoria (AC P14727) or AvrXa7 of this organism) does not elicit the HR. Probably acts as a transcription factor in its host plant (rice) to induce plant resistance or disease. From Xanthomonas oryzae pv. oryzae.
   3938..3994    +  CDS            GCN4_v4: GCN4 peptide optimized to improve solubility while preserving binding to an scFv-GFP fusion protein (Tanenbaum et al., 2014)
   4312..4335    +  CDS            GCN4_v4 (fragment): GCN4 peptide optimized to improve solubility while preserving binding to an scFv-GFP fusion protein (Tanenbaum et al., 2014)
   4604..4626    +  CDS            GCN4_v4 (fragment): GCN4 peptide optimized to improve solubility while preserving binding to an scFv-GFP fusion protein (Tanenbaum et al., 2014)
   4733..4853    +  polyA_signal   SV40 poly(A) signal: SV40 polyadenylation signal
   4871..5200    +  promoter       SV40 promoter: SV40 enhancer and early promoter
   5210..5584    +  CDS            BleoR: antibiotic-binding protein; Sh ble from Streptoalloteichus hindustanus; confers resistance to bleomycin, phleomycin, and Zeocin™
   5633..5665    +  LTR            3' LTR (ΔU3) (fragment): self-inactivating 3' long terminal repeat (LTR) from Moloney murine leukemia virus
   5670..6258    +  misc_feature   WPRE: woodchuck hepatitis virus posttranscriptional regulatory element
   6278..6343    +  CDS            nef (fragment): NEF_HV1Z2 - Experimental evidence at protein level: Swiss-Prot protein existence level 1. Extracellular Nef protein targets CD4(+) T-lymphocytes for apoptosis by interacting with CXCR4 surface receptors. From Human immunodeficiency virus type 1 group M subtype D (isolate Z2/CDC-Z34) (HIV-1).
   6345..6578    +  LTR            3' LTR (ΔU3): self-inactivating 3' long terminal repeat (LTR) from HIV-1
   6650..6771    +  polyA_signal   SV40 poly(A) signal: SV40 polyadenylation signal
   6790..6925    +  rep_origin     SV40 ori: SV40 origin of replication
   6958..6976    -  promoter       T7 promoter: promoter for bacteriophage T7 RNA polymerase
   6984..7139    +  CDS            lacZα (fragment): LacZα fragment of β-galactosidase; lacZ fragment
   7147..7602    +  rep_origin     f1 ori (sequence partly withheld): f1 bacteriophage origin of replication; arrow indicates direction of (+) strand synthesis
   7631..7735    +  promoter       AmpR promoter: bla
   7736..8596    +  CDS            AmpR: β-lactamase; bla; confers resistance to ampicillin, carbenicillin, and related antibiotics
   8767..9355    +  rep_origin     ori: high-copy-number ColE1/pMB1/pBR322/pUC origin of replication
   9538..9630    +  CDS            lacI (fragment): lac repressor; lacI; The lac repressor binds to the lac operator to inhibit transcription in E. coli. This inhibition can be relieved by adding lactose or isopropyl-β-D-thiogalactopyranoside (IPTG).
   9643..9664    +  protein_bind   CAP binding site: CAP binding activates transcription in the presence of cAMP. E. coli catabolite activator protein
   9679..9709    +  promoter       lac promoter: promoter for the E. coli lac operon
   9713..9735    +  protein_bind   lac operator (fragment): The lac repressor binds to the lac operator to inhibit transcription in E. coli. This inhibition can be relieved by adding lactose or isopropyl-β-D-thiogalactopyranoside (IPTG). lac repressor encoded by lacI
   9778..9796    +  promoter       T3 promoter: promoter for bacteriophage T3 RNA polymerase
   9824..10045   +  promoter       RSV promoter: Rous sarcoma virus enhancer/promoter
  10052..10232   +  LTR            5' LTR (truncated): truncated 5' long terminal repeat (LTR) from HIV-1
  10276..10401   +  misc_feature   HIV-1 Ψ: packaging signal of human immunodeficiency virus type 1
  10385..10748   +  CDS            HIV-1 gag (fragment): gag protein from human immunodeficiency virus 1; gag
  10843..11179   +  ncRNA          RRE: Accession: RF00036 - HIV Rev response element
  11504..11604   +  CDS            Rev (fragment): human immunodeficiency virus 1 (HIV-1) Rev protein; rev; enhances nuclear export of unspliced and incompletely spliced viral mRNAs
  11623..11740   +  misc_feature   cPPT/CTS: central polypurine tract and central termination sequence of HIV-1
