[The description below was written by a language model from this plasmid's Addgene catalogue record and pLannotate feature annotations shown in this document.]
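Description:
EF1a-3NLS-Sox2TALE-GCN4 is a third-generation-style, self-inactivating HIV-1 lentiviral transfer plasmid built on the pRRL.sin-18 backbone for expression in mammalian cells. It is propagated in E. coli through a high-copy ColE1/pUC origin with ampicillin resistance (AmpR), and it also carries an f1 origin and residual lac/T7/T3 cloning-vector elements. The viral portion comprises an RSV promoter fused to a truncated 5′ LTR, the Ψ packaging signal with a gag fragment, the RRE for Rev-dependent export, the cPPT/CTS, a WPRE and a ΔU3 3′ LTR, followed by an SV40 poly(A) signal and SV40 origin outside the provirus.

The payload is driven by the human EF-1α promoter and encodes a synthetic fusion protein. It begins with tandem SV40 nuclear localization signals (named as three; the annotation detects a fourth copy or partial copy). These are followed by a TALE DNA-binding domain, annotated by homology to the Xanthomonas effectors AvrBs3 and AvrXa10 and engineered to recognise a site in the human SOX2 gene. A C-terminal array of GCN4_v4 peptide epitopes completes the fusion. These are the SunTag-type peptides that are bound by a cognate scFv fusion protein, so the TALE can serve as a locus-specific scaffold for recruiting scFv-linked effectors. This fits the associated work on inducible TALE genome editing and transcriptional activation, although the record does not name the partner constructs. An SV40 poly(A) signal follows the fusion, and a downstream SV40 promoter–BleoR cassette provides Zeocin selection of transduced or transfected cells. The repository's sequencing result (11,749 nt) and the depositor's sequence (11,763 nt) differ slightly, and the depositor states that these discrepancies do not affect function.
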