Addgene plasmid #120548: EF1a-3NLS-Sox2TALE-GCN4
Purpose: Express 3xNLS-Sox2 TALE-GCN4 engineered to bind a site in the human SOX2 gene
Depositing lab: Yu Wang. Depositing organization: Institute of Zoology, Chinese Academy of Sciences. Publication: Multiple Chemical Inducible Tal Effectors for Genome Editing and Transcription Activation. Zhao C, Zhang Y, Zhao Y, Ying Y, Ai R, Zhang J, Wang Y. ACS Chem Biol. 2018 Mar 16;13(3):609-617. doi: 10.1021/acschembio.7b00606. Epub 2018 Jan 8. PubMed 29308880.
Backbone
  Vector backbone: pRRL.sin-18.ppy.
  Vector type: Mammalian Expression, Lentiviral
  Selectable markers: Zeocin
Growth in bacteria
  Bacterial resistance: Ampicillin, 100 μg/mL
  Growth temperature: 37°C
  Growth strain: NEB Stable
  Copy number: High Copy
Gene/Insert
  Gene/Insert name: NLS, Sox2 TALE, GCN4
  Species: Synthetic
  Entrez Gene: SOX2 (a.k.a. ANOP3, MCOPS3)
  Promoter: EF1α
  Cloning method: Restriction Enzyme; 5′ cloning site Unknown (unknown if destroyed); 3′ cloning site Unknown (unknown if destroyed)
  Sequencing primers: 5′ n/a
Resource information
  A portion of this plasmid was derived from a plasmid made by: NLS and Sox2 TALE was cloned from Addgene plasmid #35388; GCN4 was synthesized according to the sequences reported by Tanenbaum et. Al.
Terms and licenses: Academic/Nonprofit Terms; Industry Terms: Not Available to Industry
Depositor comments: Please note that some discrepancies were found between Addgene's quality control result and the depositor's full plasmid sequence. The depositor noted that these discrepancies do NOT affect plasmid function.
How to cite: EF1a-3NLS-Sox2TALE-GCN4 was a gift from Yu Wang (Addgene plasmid # 120548 ; http://n2t.net/addgene:120548 ; RRID:Addgene_120548)
